Addgene plasmid #19814: pEGFP-U6-shR-E2-7
Depositing lab: Zuoshang Xu. Depositing organization: University of Massachusetts, Worcester. Publication: A construct with fluorescent indicators for conditional expression of miRNA. Qiu L, Wang H, Xia X, Zhou H, Xu Z. BMC Biotechnol. 2008 Oct 7;8:77. doi: 10.1186/1472-6750-8-77. PubMed 18840295.
Backbone
  Vector backbone: pEGFP-U6
  Backbone size w/o insert (bp): 5000
  Vector type: Mammalian Expression, RNAi
Growth in bacteria
  Bacterial resistance: Kanamycin, 50 μg/mL
  Growth temperature: 37°C
  Growth strain: DH5alpha
  Copy number: High Copy
Gene/Insert
  Gene/Insert name: shRNA
  Insert size (bp): 50
  Cloning method: Restriction Enzyme; 5′ cloning site PmeI (not destroyed); 3′ cloning site EcoRI (not destroyed)
  Sequencing primers: 5′ ATATCCCTTGGAGAAAAGCCTT
Terms and licenses: Academic/Nonprofit Terms; Industry Terms: Not Available to Industry
Depositor comments: Target sequence for shR-E2-7 - 5'-GAGGTTGACATGAGTAACATACA
How to cite: pEGFP-U6-shR-E2-7 was a gift from Zuoshang Xu (Addgene plasmid # 19814 ; http://n2t.net/addgene:19814 ; RRID:Addgene_19814)
