[The description below was written by a language model from this plasmid's Addgene catalogue record.]
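Description:
pEGFP-U6-shR-E2-7 is a mammalian RNAi plasmid built on the pEGFP-U6 backbone, which is recorded as about 5 kb without the insert. It is propagated in E. coli as a high-copy plasmid under kanamycin selection. The record does not list the origin of replication or any mammalian selection marker, and no feature table is available to confirm the arrangement of individual elements.

The payload is a short hairpin RNA cassette of roughly 50 bp, cloned by restriction digestion between PmeI and EcoRI sites, both of which remain intact, so the hairpin can be excised or exchanged. As the backbone name implies, the hairpin is presumably placed downstream of a U6 promoter. This RNA polymerase III promoter is commonly used to drive precise, high-level transcription of small RNAs, which the cellular RNAi machinery then processes into siRNA. The name also implies an EGFP reporter, which would typically allow transfected cells to be identified by fluorescence, although the promoter driving EGFP is not stated.

The depositor comments give a target sequence for shR-E2-7, but the record does not name the gene or transcript being silenced, and the meaning of "E2-7" is not explained. The associated publication concerns a construct with fluorescent indicators for conditional miRNA expression. This suggests the plasmid served as a conventional U6-driven shRNA knockdown reagent in that work, possibly as a comparison or test construct, but its exact role is not stated.
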