>Addgene plasmid #19814 | pEGFP-U6-shR-E2-7 | addgene partial sequence | sequence record 25579 | EGFP-N 5'-CGTCGCCGTCCAGCTCGACCAG-3'
CNCCGGGNANGCTCCTCGCCCTTGCTCACCATGGTGGCGACCGGTGGATCCCGGAGCTTGAGCTCGAGAT
CTGAGTCCGGTAGCGCTAGCGGATCTGACGGTTCACTAAACCAGCTCTGCTTATATAGACCTCCCACCGT
ACACGCCTACCGCCCATTTGCGTCAATGGGGCGGAGTTGTTACGACATTTTGGAAAGTCCCGTTGATTTT
GGTGCCAAAACAAACTCCCATTGACGTCAATGGGGTGGAGACTTGGAAATCCCCGTGAGTCAAACCGCTA
TCCACGCCCATTGATGTACTGCCAAAACCGCATCACCATGGTAATAGCGATGACTAATACGTAGATGTAC
TGCCAAGTAGGAAAGTCCCATAAGGTCATGTACTGGGCATAATGCCAGGCGGGCCATTTACCGTCATTGA
CGTCAATAGGGGGCGTACTTGGCATATGATACACTTGATGTACTGCCAAGTGGGCAGTTTACCGTAAATA
CTCCACCCATTGACGTCAATGGAAAGTCCCTATTGGCGTTACTATGGGAACATACGTCATTATTGACGTC
AATGGGCGGGGGTCGTTGGGCGGTCAGCCAGGCGGGCCATTTACCGTAAGTTATGTAACGCGGAACTCCA
TATATGGGCTATGAACTAATGACCCCGTAATTGATTACTATTAATAACTAATGCATGGCGNAAATACGGG
TTATCCACAGAATCAGGGGATAACGCAGGAAAGACTGNNGNAAANCAAAAGGCCNCCAAAAGGNCNGGGA
AC
