>Addgene plasmid #19814 | pEGFP-U6-shR-E2-7 | addgene partial sequence | sequence record 25580 | mU6-F 5'-ATATCCCTTGGAGAAAAGCCTT-3'
TAGNGTAATCCATTCAGAGATGTATGTTACTCATGTCAACCTCTTTTTTAATTCTTTGTTAGGCCTGGTA
CCTCTAGAGATATCCTGCAGTGGCCAATGCATTGGTTCGCGGCCGCCACCGCGGTGGAGCTCCAGCTTTT
GTTCCCTTTAGTGAGGGTTAATTGCGCGCTTGGCGTAATCATGGTCATAGCTGTTTCCTGTGTGAAATTG
TTATCCGCTCGGGCCCTGCCATAGCCTCAGGTTACTCATATATACTTTAGATTGATTTAAAACTTCATTT
TTAATTTAAAAGGATCTAGGTGAAGATCCTTTTTGATAATCTCATGACCAAAATCCCTTAACGTGAGTTT
TCGTTCCACTGAGCGTCAGACCCCGTAGAAAAGATCAAAGGATCTTCTTGAGATCCTTTTTTTCTGCGCG
TAATCTGCTGCTTGCAAACAAAAAAACCACCGCTACCAGCGGTGGTTTGTTTGCCGGATCAAGAGCTACC
AACTCTTTTTCCGAAGGTAACTGGCTTCAGCAGAGCGCAGATACCAAATACTGTTCTTCTAGTGTAGCCG
TAGTTAGGCCACCACTTCAAGAACTCTGTAGCACCGCCTACATACCTCGCTCTGCTAATCCTGTTACCAG
TGGCTGCTGCCAGTGGCGATAAGTCGTGTCTTACCGGGTTGGACTCAAGACGATAGTTACCGGATAAGGC
GCAGCGGTCGGGCTGAACGGGGGGTTCGTGCACACAGCCCAGCTTGGAGCGAACGACCTACACCGAACTG
AGATACCTACAGCGTGAGCTATGAGAAAGCGCCACGCTTCCCGAAGGGAGAAAGGCGGACAGGTATCCGG
TAAGCGGCAGGGTCGGAACAGGAGAGCGCACGAGGGAGCTTCCAGGGGAACGCTGNACTTAAGNCTGCGG
TTCNCCCCTGATTNCCATTGNGNNNNNNNNNNNNNNTTTGGGANGCNCGNCAGGGGGGCGGAGCCTATGN
AAANGCCAGCACGCGNCTTTTTACGNTCNGGCCTTTGTCGGCCTTT
